>Addgene plasmid #111409 | pScaf-8064.3 | depositor full sequence | sequence record 209804 | pScaf-8064.3 sequence 10819 bps
CTATGCGGCATCAGAGCAGATTGTACTGAGAGTGCACCATATG
[124 nt withheld, positions 44-167]
C
[141 nt withheld, positions 169-309]
CCTTTGACGTTGGAGTCCACGTTCTTT
[37 nt withheld, positions 337-373]
ACCCTATCTCGGGCTATTCTTTTGATTTATAAGGGATTTTGCCGATTTCGGGGTACCTTTTTTAGATCTC
TGTTACACACTGTTCCGGGATGCTTATCATCTGGCGGGGATTGAGATGCCGGACTTTCATCGTGAGGATG
ACTGGTGGCGTAACGGCCAGAATCTCTATCTGGATAATCTGGAGGCGACGGGGCTGTATCAGGTGCCGTT
GTCAGCGGCACAGCCGGGCGATGTGCTGCTGTGCTGTTTTGGTTCATCAGTGCCGAATCACGCCGCAATT
TACTGCGGCGACGGCGAGCTGCTGCACCATATTCCTGAACAACTGAGCAAACGAGAGAGGTACACCGACA
AATGGCAGCGACGCACACACTCCCTCTGGCGTCACCGGGCATGGCGCGCATCTGCCTTTACGGGGATTTA
CAACGATTTGGTCGCCGCATCGACCTTCGTGTGAAAACGGGGGCTGAAGCCATCCGGGCACTGGCCACAC
AGCTCCCGGCGTTTCGTCAGAAACTGAGCGACGGCTGGTATCAGGTACGGATTGCCGGGCGGGACGTCAG
CACGTCCGGGTTAACGGCGCAGTTACATGAGACTCTGCCTGATGGCGCTGTAATTCATATTGTTCCCAGA
GTCGCCGGGGCCAAGTCAGGTGGCGTATTCCAGATTGTCCTGGGGGCTGCCGCCATTGCCGGATCATTCT
TTACCGCCGGAGCCACCCTTGCAGCATGGGGGGCAGCCATTGGGGCCGGTGGTATGACCGGCATCCTGTT
TTCTCTCGGTGCCAGTATGGTGCTCGGTGGTGTGGCGCAGATGCTGGCACCGAAAGCCAGAACTCCCCGT
ATACAGACAACGGATAACGGTAAGCAGAACACCTATTTCTCCTCACTGGATAACATGGTTGCCCAGGGCA
ATGTTCTGCCTGTTCTGTACGGGGAAATGCGCGTGGGGTCACGCGTGGTTTCTCAGGAGATCAGCACGGC
AGACGAAGGGGACGGTGGTCAGGTTGTGGTGATTGGTCGCTGATGCAAAATGTTTTATGTGAAACCGCCT
GCGGGCGGTTTTGTCATTTATGGAGCGTGAGGAATGGGTAAAGGAAGCAGTAAGGGGCATACCCCGCGCG
AAGCGAAGGACAACCTGAAGTCCACGCAGTTGCTGAGTGTGATCGATGCCATCAGCGAAGGGCCGATTGA
AGGTCCGGTGGATGGCTTAAAAAGCGTGCTGCTGAACAGTACGCCGGTGCTGGACACTGAGGGGAATACC
AACATATCCGGTGTCACGGTGGTGTTCCGGGCTGGTGAGCAGGAGCAGACTCCGCCGGAGGGATTTGAAT
CCTCCGGCTCCGAGACGGTGCTGGGTACGGAAGTGAAATATGACACGCCGATCACCCGCACCATTACGTC
TGCAAACATCGACCGTCTGCGCTTTACCTTCGGTGTACAGGCACTGGTGGAAACCACCTCAAAGGGTGAC
AGGAATCCGTCGGAAGTCCGCCTGCTGGTTCAGATACAACGTAACGGTGGCTGGGTGACGGAAAAAGACA
TCACCATTAAGGGCAAAACCACCTCGCAGTATCTGGCCTCGGTGGTGATGGGTAACCTGCCGCCGCGCCC
GTTTAATATCCGGATGCGCAGGATGACGCCGGACAGCACCACAGACCAGCTGCAGAACAAAACGCTCTGG
TCGTCATACACTGAAATCATCGATGTGAAACAGTGCTACCCGAACACGGCACTGGTCGGCGTGCAGGTGG
ACTCGGAGCAGTTCGGCAGCCAGCAGGTGAGCCGTAATTATCATCTGCGCGGGCGTATTCTGCAGGTGCC
GTCGAACTATAACCCGCAGACGCGGCAATACAGCGGTATCTGGGACGGAACGTTTAAACCGGCATACAGC
AACAACATGGCCTGGTGTCTGTGGGATATGCTGACCCATCCGCGCTACGGCATGGGGAAACGTCTTGGTG
CGGCGGATGTGGATAAATGGGCGCTGTATGTCATCGGCCAGTACTGCGACCAGTCAGTGCCGGACGGCTT
TGGCGGCACGGAGCCGCGCATCACCTGTAATGCGTACCTGACCACACAGCGTAAGGCGTGGGATGTGCTC
AGCGATTTCTGCTCGGCGATGCGCTGTATGCCGGTATGGAACGGGCAGACGCTGACGTTCGTGCAGGACC
GACCGTCGGATAAGACGTGGACCTATAACCGCAGTAATGTGGTGATGCCGGATGATGGCGCGCCGTTCCG
CTACAGCTTCAGCGCCCTGAAGGACCGCCATAATGCCGTTGAGGTGAACTGGATTGACCCGAACAACGGC
TGGGAGACGGCGACAGAGCTTGTTGAAGATACGCAGGCCATTGCCCGTTACGGTCGTAATGTTACGAAGA
TGGATGCCTTTGGCTGTACCAGCCGGGGGCAGGCACACCGCGCCGGGCTGTGGCTGATTAAAACAGAACT
GCTGGAAACGCAGACCGTGGATTTCAGCGTCGGCGCAGAAGGGCTTCGCCATGTACCGGGCGATGTTATT
GAAATCTGCGATGATGACTATGCCGGTATCAGCACCGGTGGTCGTGTGCTGGCGGTGAACAGCCAGACCC
GGACGCTGACGCTCGACCGTGAAATCACGGATCTTGATCACCAGTATGGTGGCCAGCGGCTATGACTACC
GGCGCGACGATGATGCGGGCTTGTGGAGTTCAGCCGATCTGACTTATGTCATTACCTATGAAATGTGAGG
ACGCTATGCCTGTACCAAATCCTACAATGCCGGTGAAAGGTGCCGGGACCACCCTGTGGGTTTATAAGGG
GAGCGGTGACCCTTACGCGAATCCGCTTTCAGACGTTGACTGGTCGCGTCTGGCAAAAGTTAAAGACCTG
ACGCCCGGCGAACTGACCGCTGAGTCCTATGACGACAGCTATCTCGATGATGAAGATGCAGACTGGACTG
CGACCGGGCAGGGGCAGAAATCTGCCGGAGATACCAGCTTCACGCTGGCGTGGATGCCCGGAGAGCAGGG
GCAGCAGGCGCTGCTGGCGTGGTTTAATGAAGGCGATACCCGTGCCTATAAAATCCGCTTCCCGAACGGC
ACGGTCGATGTGTTCCGTGGCTGGGTCAGCAGTATCGGTAAGGCGGTGACGGCGAAGGAAGTGATCACCC
GCACGGTGAAAGTCACCAATGTGGGACGTCCGTCGATGGCAGAAGATCGCAGCACGGTAACAGCGGCAAC
CGGCATGACCGTGACGCCTGCCAGCACCTCGGTGGTGAAAGGGCAGAGCACCACGCTGACCGTGGCCTTC
CAGCCGGAGGGCGTAACCGACAAGAGCTTTCGTGCGGTGTCTGCGGATAAAACAAAAGCCACCGTGTCGG
TCAGTGGTATGACCATCACCGTGAACGGCGTTGCTGCAGGCAAGGTCAACATTCCGGTTGTATCCGGTAA
TGGTGAGTTTGCTGCGGTTGCAGAAATTACCGTCACCGCCAGTTAATCCGGAGAGTCAGCGATGTTCCTG
AAAACCGAATCATTTGAACATAACGGTGTGACCGTCACGCTTTCTGAACTGTCAGCCCTGCAGCGCATTG
AGCATCTCGCCCTGATGAAACGGCAGGCAGAACAGGCGGAGTCAGACAGCAACCGGAAGTTTACTGTGGA
AGACGCCATCAGAACCGGCGCGTTTCTGGTGGCGATGTCCCTGTGGCATAACCATCCGCAGAAGACGCAG
ATGCCGTCCATGAATGAAGCCGTTAAACAGATTGAGCAGGAAGTGCTTACCACCTGGCCCACGGAGGCAA
TTTCTCATGCTGAAAACGTGGTGTACCGGCTGTCTGGTATGTATGAGTTTGTGGTGAATAATGCCCCTGA
ACAGACAGAGGACGCCGGGCCCGCAGAGCCTGTTTCTGCGGGAAAGTGTTCGACGGTGAGCTGAGTTTTG
CCCTGAAACTGGCGCGTGAGATGGGGCGACCCGACTGGCGTGCCATGCTTGCCGGGATGTCATCCACGGA
GTATGCCGACTGGCACCGCTTTTACAGTACCCATTATTTTCATGATGTTCTGCTGGATATGCACTTTTCC
GGGCTGACGTACACCGTGCTCAGCCTGTTTTTCAGCGATCCGGATATGCATCCGCTGGATTTCAGTCTGC
TGAACCGGCGCGAGGCTGACGAAGAGCCTGAAGATGATGTGCTGATGCAGAAAGCGGCAGGGCTTGCCGG
AGGTGTCCGCTTTGGCCCGGACGGGAATGAAGTTATCCCCGCTTCCCCGGATGTGGCGGACATGACGGAG
GATGACGTAATGCTGATGACAGTATCAGAAGGGATCGCAGGAGGAGTCCGGTATGGCTGAACCGGTAGGC
GATCTGGTCGTTGATTTGAGTCTGGATGCGGCCAGATTTGACGAGCAGATGGCCAGAGTCAGGCGTCATT
TTTCTGGTACGGAAAGTGATGCGAAAAAAACAGCGGCAGTCGTTGAACAGTCGCTGAGCCGACAGGCGCT
GGCTGCACAGAAAGCGGGGATTTCCGTCGGGCAGTATAAAGCCGCCATGCGTATGCTGCCTGCACAGTTC
ACCGACGTGGCCACGCAGCTTGCAGGCGGGCAAAGTCCGTGGCTGATCCTGCTGCAACAGGGGGGGCAGG
TGAAGGACTCCTTCGGCGGGATGATCCCCATGTTCAGGGGGCTTGCCGGTGCGATCACCCTGCCGATGGT
GGGGGCCACCTCGCTGGCGGTGGCGACCGGTGCGCTGGCGTATGCCTGGTATCAGGGCAACTCAACCCTG
TCCGATTTCAACAAAACGCTGGTCCTTTCCGGCAATCAGGCGGGACTGACGGCAGATCGTATGCTGGTCC
TGTCCAGAGCCGGGCAGGCGGCAGGGCTGACGTTTAACCAGACCAGCGAGTCACTCAGCGCACTGGTTAA
GGCGGGGGTAAGCGGTGAGGCTCAGATTGCGTCCATCAGCCAGAGTGTGGCGCGTTTCTCCTCTGCATCC
GGCGTGGAGGTGGACAAGGTCGCTGAAGCCTTCGGGAAGCTGACCACAGACCCGACGTCGGGGCTGACGG
CGATGGCTCGCCAGTTCCATAACGTGTCGGCGGAGCAGATTGCGTATGTTGCTCAGTTGCAGCGTTCCGG
CGATGAAGCCGGGGCATTGCAGGCGGCGAACGAGGCCGCAACGAAAGGGTTTGATGACCAGACGGATCTA
CCACGGAGAAAGTCTATCTCTCACAAATTCCGGGACTGGTAAACATGGCGCTGTACGTTTCGCCGATTGT
TTCCGGTGAGGTTATCCGTTCCCGTGGCGGCTCCACCTCTGAATTTACGCCGGGATATGTCAAGCCGAAG
CATGAAGTGAATCCGCAGATGACCCTGCGTCGCCTGCCGGATGAAGATCCGCAGAATCTGGCGGACCCGG
CTTACCGCCGCCGTCGCATCATCATGCAGAACATGCGTGACGAAGAGCTGGCCATTGCTCAGGTCGAAGA
GATGCAGGCAGTTTCTGCCGTGCTTAAGGGCAAATACACCATGACCGGTGAAGCCTTCGATCCGGTTGAG
GTGGATATGGGCCGCAGTGAGGAGAATAACATCACGCAGTCCGGCGGCACGGAGTGGAGCAAGCGTGACA
AGTCCACGTATGACCCGACCGACGATATCGAAGCCTACGCGCTGAACGCCAGCGGTGTGGTGAATATCAT
CGTGTTCGATCCGAAAGGCTGGGCGCTGTTCCGTTCCTTCAAAGCCGTCAAGGAGAAGCTGGATACCCGT
CGTGGCTCTAATTCCGAGCTGGAGACAGCGGTGAAAGACCTGGGCAAAGCGGTGTCCTATAAGGGGATGT
ATGGCGATGTGGCCATCGTCGTGTATTCCGGACAGTACGTGGAAAACGGCGTCAAAAAGAACTTCCTGCC
GGACAACACGATGGTGCTGGGGAACACTCAGGCACGCGGTCTGCGCACCTATGGCTGCATTCAGGATGCG
GACGCACAGCGCGAAGGCATTAACGCCTCTGCCCGTTACCCGAAAAACTGGGTGACCACCGGCGATCCGG
CGCGTGAGTTCACCATGATTCAGTCAGCACCGCTGATGCTGCTGGCTGACCCTGATGAGTTCGTGTCCGT
ACAACTGGCGTAATCATGGCCCTTCGGGGCCATTGTTTCTCTGTGGAGGAGTCCATGACGAAAGATGAAC
TGATTGCCCGTCTCCGCTCGCTGGGTGAACAACTGAACCGTGATGTCAGCCTGACGGGGACGAAAGAAGA
ACTGGCGCTCCGTGTGGCAGAGCTGAAAGAGGAGCTTGATGACACGGATGAAACTGCCGGTCAGGACACC
CCTCTCAGCCGGGAAAATGTGCTGACCGGACATGAAAATGAGGTGGGATCAGCGCAGCCGGATACCGTGA
TTCTGGATACGTCTGAACTGGTCACGGTCGTGGCACTGGTGAAGCTGCATACTGATGCACTTCACGCCAC
GCGGGATGAACCTGTGGCATTTGTGCTGCCGGGAACGGCGTTTCGTGTCTCTGCCGGTGTGGCAGCCGAA
ATGACAGAGCGCGGCCTGGCCAGAATGCAATAACGGGAGGCGCTGTGGCTGATTTCGATAACCTGTTCGA
TGCTGCCATTGCCCGCGCCGATGAAACGATACGCGGGTACATGGGAACGTCAGCCACCATTACATCCGGT
GAGCAGTCAGGTGCGGTGATACGTGGTGTTTTTGATGACCCTGAAAATATCAGCTATGCCGGACAGGGCG
TGCGCGTTGAAGGCTCCAGCCCGTCCCTGTTTGTCCGGACTGATGAGGTGCGGCAGCTGCGGCGTGGAGA
CACGCTGACCATCGGTGAGGAAAATTTCTGGGTAGATCGGGTTTCGCCGGATGATGGCGGAAGTTGTCAT
CTCTGGCTTGGACGGGGCGTACCGCCTGCCGTTAACCGTCGCCGCTGAAAGGGGGATGTATGGCCATAAA
AGGTCTTGAGCAGGCCGTTGAAAACCTCAGCCGTATCAGCAAAACGGCGGTGCCTGGTGCCGCCGCAATG
GCCATTAACCGCGTTGCTTCATCCGCGATATCGCAGTCGGCGTCACAGGTTGCCCGTGAGACAAAGGTAC
GCCGGAAACTGGTAAAGGAAAGGGCCAGGCTGAAAAGGGCCACGGTCAAAAATCCGCAGGCCAGAATCAA
AGTTAACCGGGGGGATTTGCCCGTAATCAAGCTGGGTAATGCGCGGGTTGTCCTTTCGCGCCGCAGGCGT
CGTAAAAAGGGGCAGCGTTCATCCCTGAAAGGTGGCGGCAGCGTGCTTGTGGTGGGTAACCGTCGTATTC
CCGGCGCGTTTATTCAGCAACTGAAAAATGGCCGGTGGCATGTCATGCAGCGTGTGGCTGGGAAAAACCG
TTACCCCATTGATGTGGTGAAAATCCCGATGGCGGTGCCGCTGACCACGGCGTTTAAACAAAATATTGAG
CGGATACGGCGTGAACGTCTTCCGAAAGAGCTGGGCTATGCGCTGCAGCATCAACTGAGGATGGTAATAA
AGCGATGAAACATACTGAACTCCGTGCAGCCGTACTGGATGCACTGGAGAAGCATGACACCGGGGCGACG
TTTTTTGATGGTCGCCCCGCTGTTTTTGATGAGGCGGATTTTCCGGCAGTTGCCGTTTATCTCACCGGCG
CTGAATACACGGGCGAAGAGCTGGACAGCGATACCTGGCAGGCGGAGCTGCATATCGAAGTTTTCCTGCC
TGCTCAGGTGCCGGATTCAGAGCTGGATGGATCC
[124 nt withheld, positions 8108-8231]
C
[141 nt withheld, positions 8233-8373]
CCTTTGACGTTGGAGTCCACGTTCTTTAATAGTGGACTCTTGTTCCAAACTGGTTTAACACTCAGAATTC
GTAATCATGGTCATAGCTGTTTCCTGTGTGAAATTGTTATCCGCTCACAATTCCACACAACATACGAGCC
GGAAGCATAAAGTGTAAAGCCTGGGGTGCCTAATGAGTGAGCTAACTCACATTAATTGCGTTGCGCTCAC
TGCCCGCTTTCCAGTCGGGAAACCTGTCGTGCCAGCTGCATTAATGAATCGGCCAACGCGCGGGGAGAGG
CGGTTTGCGTATTGGGCGCTCTTCCGCTTCCTCGCTCACTGACTCGCTGCGCTCGGTCGTTCGGCTGCGG
CGAGCGGTATCAGCTCACTCAAAGGCGGTAATACGGTTATCCACAGAATCAGGGGATAACGCAGGAAAGA
ACATGTGAGCAAAAGGCCAGCAAAAGGCCAGGAACCGTAAAAAGGCCGCGTTGCTGGCGTTTTTCCATAG
GCTCCGCCCCCCTGACGAGCATCACAAAAATCGACGCTCAAGTCAGAGGTGGCGAAACCCGACAGGACTA
TAAAGATACCAGGCGTTTCCCCCTGGAAGCTCCCTCGTGCGCTCTCCTGTTCCGACCCTGCCGCTTACCG
GATACCTGTCCGCCTTTCTCCCTTCGGGAAGCGTGGCGCTTTCTCATAGCTCACGCTGTAGGTATCTCAG
TTCGGTGTAGGTCGTTCGCTCCAAGCTGGGCTGTGTGCACGAACCCCCCGTTCAGCCCGACCGCTGCGCC
TTATCCGGTAACTATCGTCTTGAGTCCAACCCGGTAAGACACGACTTATCGCCACTGGCAGCAGCCACTG
GTAACAGGATTAGCAGAGCGAGGTATGTAGGCGGTGCTACAGAGTTCTTGAAGTGGTGGCCTAACTACGG
CTACACTAGAAGGACAGTATTTGGTATCTGCGCTCTGCTGAAGCCAGTTACCTTCGGAAAAAGAGTTGGT
AGCTCTTGATCCGGCAAACAAACCACCGCTGGTAGCGGTGGTTTTTTTGTTTGCAAGCAGCAGATTACGC
GCAGAAAAAAAGGATCTCAAGAAGATCCTTTGATCTTTTCTACGGGGTCTGACGCTCAGTGGAACGAAAA
CTCACGTTAAGGGATTTTGGTCATGAGATTATCAAAAAGGATCTTCACCTAGATCCTTTTAAATTAAAAA
TGAAGTTTTAAATCAATCTAAAGTATATATGAGTAAACTTGGTCTGACAGTTACCAATGCTTAATCAGTG
AGGCACCTATCTCAGCGATCTGTCTATTTCGTTCATCCATAGTTGCCTGACTCCCCGTCGTGTAGATAAC
TACGATACGGGAGGGCTTACCATCTGGCCCCAGTGCTGCAATGATACCGCGAGACCCACGCTCACCGGCT
CCAGATTTATCAGCAATAAACCAGCCAGCCGGAAGGGCCGAGCGCAGAAGTGGTCCTGCAACTTTATCCG
CCTCCATCCAGTCTATTAATTGTTGCCGGGAAGCTAGAGTAAGTAGTTCGCCAGTTAATAGTTTGCGCAA
CGTTGTTGCCATTGCTACAGGCATCGTGGTGTCACGCTCGTCGTTTGGTATGGCTTCATTCAGCTCCGGT
TCCCAACGATCAAGGCGAGTTACATGATCCCCCATGTTGTGCAAAAAAGCGGTTAGCTCCTTCGGTCCTC
CGATCGTTGTCAGAAGTAAGTTGGCCGCAGTGTTATCACTCATGGTTATGGCAGCACTGCATAATTCTCT
TACTGTCATGCCATCCGTAAGATGCTTTTCTGTGACTGGTGAGTACTCAACCAAGTCATTCTGAGAATAG
TGTATGCGGCGACCGAGTTGCTCTTGCCCGGCGTCAATACGGGATAATACCGCGCCACATAGCAGAACTT
TAAAAGTGCTCATCATTGGAAAACGTTCTTCGGGGCGAAAACTCTCAAGGATCTTACCGCTGTTGAGATC
CAGTTCGATGTAACCCACTCGTGCACCCAACTGATCTTCAGCATCTTTTACTTTCACCAGCGTTTCTGGG
TGAGCAAAAACAGGAAGGCAAAATGCCGCAAAAAAGGGAATAAGGGCGACACGGAAATGTTGAATACTCA
TACTCTTCCTTTTTCAATATTATTGAAGCATTTATCAGGGTTATTGTCTCATGAGCGGATACATATTTGA
ATGTATTTAGAAAAATAAACAAATAGGGGTTCCGCGCACATTTCCCCGAAAAGTGCCACCTGACGTCTAA
GAAACCATTATTATCATGACATTAACCTATAAAAATAGGCGTATCACGAGGCCCTTTCGTCTCGCGCGTT
TCGGTGATGACGGTGAAAACCTCTGACACATGCAGCTCCCGGAGACGGTCACAGCTTGTCTGTAAGCGGA
TGCCGGGAGCAGACAAGCCCGTCAGGGCGCGTCAGCGGGTGTTGGCGGGTGTCGGGGCTGGCTTAA
Features (pLannotate 1.2.2; 23 found; start..end, strand, type, name):
     44..424     +  rep_origin     M13 ori (sequence partly withheld): M13 bacteriophage origin of replication; arrow indicates direction of (+) strand synthesis
    725..1393    +  CDS            I: TIPI_LAMBD - Protein inferred from homology: Swiss-Prot protein existence level 3. Plays a role in distal tail tip complex assembly. The tail tip complex is assembled successively with three tail tip proteins J, one tail tip protein I, one tail tip protein L and one tail tip protein K. The tail tip complex interacts with tail measure protein to initiate tail tube assembly. The formation of the tail tip complex is completed by the addition of tail tip protein M, which is followed by tail tube polymerization. May be excluded form tail tip during maturation and would be absent from virions. From
   1457..2992    +  CDS            J (fragment): TIPJ_LAMBD - Experimental evidence at protein level: Swiss-Prot protein existence level 1. Attaches the virion to the host receptor LamB, inducing viral DNA ejection. During tail assembly, initiates distal tail tip assembly by interacting with gpI, gpL and gpK. During virus entry to host cell, binds strongly to host LamB in an irreversible attachment. The binding induces structural changes in the tail leading to viral DNA injection through LamB trimeric pore. From Escherichia phage lambda (Bacteriophage lambda).
   2997..3098    +  CDS            U (fragment): TTTP_LAMBD - Experimental evidence at protein level: Swiss-Prot protein existence level 1. Plays an essential role in tail assembly by capping the rapidly polymerizing tail once it has reached its requisite length and serving as the interaction surface for the completion protein. From Escherichia phage lambda (Bacteriophage lambda).
   3109..3846    +  CDS            V: TUBE_LAMBD - Experimental evidence at protein level: Swiss-Prot protein existence level 1. Forms the phage's tail tube composed of 32 hexameric disks. When it encounters the appropriate initiation complex gpM and gpL, it assembles in hexameric rings that stack on top of each others. Multimerization ceases when the correct tail length is achieved through a mechanism dependent on tail terminator protein. From Escherichia phage lambda (Bacteriophage lambda).
   3865..4284    +  CDS            G: G_LAMBD - Experimental evidence at protein level: Swiss-Prot protein existence level 1. Promotes tail assembly by creating a scaffold for the tail tube proteins. Tail assembly proteins G and GT probably wrap the linear tape measure protein to create a tail assembly scaffold. This allows the polymerization of the tail tube protein, during which G and GT are released, therefore they are absent in the mature virion. The tail assembly protein GT is produced by a rare -1 ribosomal frameshift. The ratio of translated G/GT is about 20, and this ratio is important for proper tail assembly. From Escher
   4263..4646    +  CDS            T (fragment): GT_LAMBD - Experimental evidence at protein level: Swiss-Prot protein existence level 1. Promotes tail assembly by creating a scaffold for the tail tube proteins. Tail assembly proteins G and GT probably wrap the linear tape measure protein to create a tail assembly scaffold. This allows the polymerization of the tail tube protein, during which G and GT are released, therefore they are absent in the mature virion. The tail assembly protein GT is produced by a rare -1 ribosomal frameshift. The ratio of translated G/GT is about 20, and this ratio is important for proper tail assembly. From Esche
   4696..5547    +  CDS            H (fragment): TMP_LAMBD - Experimental evidence at protein level: Swiss-Prot protein existence level 1. Serves as a ruler that controls the length of tail by stopping the tail tube polymerization and is probably released from the tail shaft during infection to facilitate DNA translocation into the host cell (PubMed:2150582). Assembles into a multimeric linear form possibly stabilized by the covering tail assembly proteins G and GT (PubMed:23911548). Its C-terminus fixes the tail tip complex (J, I, L, K), thereby forming the tail assembly initiator complex (PubMed:23911548). Tail tube proteins polymerize aro
   5553..6473    +  CDS            E (fragment): CAPSD_LAMBD - Experimental evidence at protein level: Swiss-Prot protein existence level 1. Assembles to form an icosahedral capsid with a T=7 symmetry. The icosahedral capsid is about 60 nm in diameter and composed of 415 major capsid proteins. The assembly is primed by the interaction between capsid assembly protease and portal dodecamer, and major capsid proteins assemble cooperatively to form the procapsid with the help of capsid scaffolding protein. Major capsid protein forms hexons and pentons of the icosahedron. Viral genomic DNA is packaged into the procapsid through the portal vertex
   6518..6913    +  CDS            Fi: FI_LAMBD - Experimental evidence at protein level: Swiss-Prot protein existence level 1. Stimulates the interaction of procapsid with the terminase- DNA complex, thereby increasing the overall rate of DNA packaging. Before packaging, it likely coats the surface of the procapsid through binding mediated by c-terminal domain. FI presumably dissociates from the capsid once it inflates upon DNA packaging, and is not present in the mature virion. From Escherichia phage lambda (Bacteriophage lambda).
   6931..7278    +  CDS            FII: FII_LAMBD - Experimental evidence at protein level: Swiss-Prot protein existence level 1. Plays a role in virion assembly by joining the head and the tail at the last step of morphogenesis. Six FII proteins probably bind protein W that closes the DNA-filled capsid, as well as the U tail terminator protein of the pre-assembled tail. From Escherichia phage lambda (Bacteriophage lambda).
   7293..7868    +  CDS            Z: COMPL_LAMBD - Protein inferred from homology: Swiss-Prot protein existence level 3. Stabilizes the tail structure and acts as a connector between the end of tail and the portal vertex of the capsid. From Escherichia phage lambda (Bacteriophage lambda).
   7868..8101    +  CDS            U (fragment): TTTP_LAMBD - Experimental evidence at protein level: Swiss-Prot protein existence level 1. Plays an essential role in tail assembly by capping the rapidly polymerizing tail once it has reached its requisite length and serving as the interaction surface for the completion protein. From Escherichia phage lambda (Bacteriophage lambda).
   8108..8426    +  rep_origin     f1 ori (fragment) (sequence partly withheld): f1 bacteriophage origin of replication; arrow indicates direction of (+) strand synthesis
   8475..8497    -  protein_bind   lac operator (fragment): The lac repressor binds to the lac operator to inhibit transcription in E. coli. This inhibition can be relieved by adding lactose or isopropyl-β-D-thiogalactopyranoside (IPTG). lac repressor encoded by lacI
   8501..8531    -  promoter       lac promoter: promoter for the E. coli lac operon
   8546..8567    -  protein_bind   CAP binding site: CAP binding activates transcription in the presence of cAMP. E. coli catabolite activator protein
   8580..8672    -  CDS            lacI (fragment): lac repressor; lacI; The lac repressor binds to the lac operator to inhibit transcription in E. coli. This inhibition can be relieved by adding lactose or isopropyl-β-D-thiogalactopyranoside (IPTG).
   8855..9443    -  rep_origin     ori: high-copy-number ColE1/pMB1/pBR322/pUC origin of replication
   9614..10474   -  CDS            AmpR: β-lactamase; bla; confers resistance to ampicillin, carbenicillin, and related antibiotics
  10475..10579   -  promoter       AmpR promoter: bla
  10674..10709   +  CDS            rop (fragment): Rop protein, which maintains plasmids at low copy number; rop
  10811..43      +  misc_feature   bom (fragment) (across the origin): basis of mobility region from pBR322
