>Addgene plasmid #111409 | pScaf-8064.3 | addgene full sequence | sequence record 217044 | Addgene NGS Result
CTATGCGGCATCAGAGCAGATTGTACTGAGAGTGCACCATATG
[124 nt withheld, positions 44-167]
C
[141 nt withheld, positions 169-309]
CCTTTGACGTTGGAGTCCACGTTCTTT
[37 nt withheld, positions 337-373]
ACCCTATCTCGGGCTATTCTTTTGATTTATAAGGGATTTTGCCGATTTCGGGGTACCTTTTTTAGATCTC
TGTTACACACTGTTCCGGGATGCTTATCATCTGGCGGGGATTGAGATGCCGGACTTTCATCGTGAGGATG
ACTGGTGGCGTAACGGCCAGAATCTCTATCTGGATAATCTGGAGGCGACGGGGCTGTATCAGGTGCCGTT
GTCAGCGGCACAGCCGGGCGATGTGCTGCTGTGCTGTTTTGGTTCATCAGTGCCGAATCACGCCGCAATT
TACTGCGGCGACGGCGAGCTGCTGCACCATATTCCTGAACAACTGAGCAAACGAGAGAGGTACACCGACA
AATGGCAGCGACGCACACACTCCCTCTGGCGTCACCGGGCATGGCGCGCATCTGCCTTTACGGGGATTTA
CAACGATTTGGTCGCCGCATCGACCTTCGTGTGAAAACGGGGGCTGAAGCCATCCGGGCACTGGCCACAC
AGCTCCCGGCGTTTCGTCAGAAACTGAGCGACGGCTGGTATCAGGTACGGATTGCCGGGCGGGACGTCAG
CACGTCCGGGTTAACGGCGCAGTTACATGAGACTCTGCCTGATGGCGCTGTAATTCATATTGTTCCCAGA
GTCGCCGGGGCCAAGTCAGGTGGCGTATTCCAGATTGTCCTGGGGGCTGCCGCCATTGCCGGATCATTCT
TTACCGCCGGAGCCACCCTTGCAGCATGGGGGGCAGCCATTGGGGCCGGTGGTATGACCGGCATCCTGTT
TTCTCTCGGTGCCAGTATGGTGCTCGGTGGTGTGGCGCAGATGCTGGCACCGAAAGCCAGAACTCCCCGT
ATACAGACAACGGATAACGGTAAGCAGAACACCTATTTCTCCTCACTGGATAACATGGTTGCCCAGGGCA
ATGTTCTGCCTGTTCTGTACGGGGAAATGCGCGTGGGGTCACGCGTGGTTTCTCAGGAGATCAGCACGGC
AGACGAAGGGGACGGTGGTCAGGTTGTGGTGATTGGTCGCTGATGCAAAATGTTTTATGTGAAACCGCCT
GCGGGCGGTTTTGTCATTTATGGAGCGTGAGGAATGGGTAAAGGAAGCAGTAAGGGGCATACCCCGCGCG
AAGCGAAGGACAACCTGAAGTCCACGCAGTTGCTGAGTGTGATCGATGCCATCAGCGAAGGGCCGATTGA
AGGTCCGGTGGATGGCTTAAAAAGCGTGCTGCTGAACAGTACGCCGGTGCTGGACACTGAGGGGAATACC
AACATATCCGGTGTCACGGTGGTGTTCCGGGCTGGTGAGCAGGAGCAGACTCCGCCGGAGGGATTTGAAT
CCTCCGGCTCCGAGACGGTGCTGGGTACGGAAGTGAAATATGACACGCCGATCACCCGCACCATTACGTC
TGCAAACATCGACCGTCTGCGCTTTACCTTCGGTGTACAGGCACTGGTGGAAACCACCTCAAAGGGTGAC
AGGAATCCGTCGGAAGTCCGCCTGCTGGTTCAGATACAACGTAACGGTGGCTGGGTGACGGAAAAAGACA
TCACCATTAAGGGCAAAACCACCTCGCAGTATCTGGCCTCGGTGGTGATGGGTAACCTGCCGCCGCGCCC
GTTTAATATCCGGATGCGCAGGATGACGCCGGACAGCACCACAGACCAGCTGCAGAACAAAACGCTCTGG
TCGTCATACACTGAAATCATCGATGTGAAACAGTGCTACCCGAACACGGCACTGGTCGGCGTGCAGGTGG
ACTCGGAGCAGTTCGGCAGCCAGCAGGTGAGCCGTAATTATCATCTGCGCGGGCGTATTCTGCAGGTGCC
GTCGAACTATAACCCGCAGACGCGGCAATACAGCGGTATCTGGGACGGAACGTTTAAACCGGCATACAGC
AACAACATGGCCTGGTGTCTGTGGGATATGCTGACCCATCCGCGCTACGGCATGGGGAAACGTCTTGGTG
CGGCGGATGTGGATAAATGGGCGCTGTATGTCATCGGCCAGTACTGCGACCAGTCAGTGCCGGACGGCTT
TGGCGGCACGGAGCCGCGCATCACCTGTAATGCGTACCTGACCACACAGCGTAAGGCGTGGGATGTGCTC
AGCGATTTCTGCTCGGCGATGCGCTGTATGCCGGTATGGAACGGGCAGACGCTGACGTTCGTGCAGGACC
GACCGTCGGATAAGACGTGGACCTATAACCGCAGTAATGTGGTGATGCCGGATGATGGCGCGCCGTTCCG
CTACAGCTTCAGCGCCCTGAAGGACCGCCATAATGCCGTTGAGGTGAACTGGATTGACCCGAACAACGGC
TGGGAGACGGCGACAGAGCTTGTTGAAGATACGCAGGCCATTGCCCGTTACGGTCGTAATGTTACGAAGA
TGGATGCCTTTGGCTGTACCAGCCGGGGGCAGGCACACCGCGCCGGGCTGTGGCTGATTAAAACAGAACT
GCTGGAAACGCAGACCGTGGATTTCAGCGTCGGCGCAGAAGGGCTTCGCCATGTACCGGGCGATGTTATT
GAAATCTGCGATGATGACTATGCCGGTATCAGCACCGGTGGTCGTGTGCTGGCGGTGAACAGCCAGACCC
GGACGCTGACGCTCGACCGTGAAATCACGGATCTTGATCACCAGTATGGTGGCCAGCGGCTATGACTACC
GGCGCGACGATGATGCGGGCTTGTGGAGTTCAGCCGATCTGACTTATGTCATTACCTATGAAATGTGAGG
ACGCTATGCCTGTACCAAATCCTACAATGCCGGTGAAAGGTGCCGGGACCACCCTGTGGGTTTATAAGGG
GAGCGGTGACCCTTACGCGAATCCGCTTTCAGACGTTGACTGGTCGCGTCTGGCAAAAGTTAAAGACCTG
ACGCCCGGCGAACTGACCGCTGAGTCCTATGACGACAGCTATCTCGATGATGAAGATGCAGACTGGACTG
CGACCGGGCAGGGGCAGAAATCTGCCGGAGATACCAGCTTCACGCTGGCGTGGATGCCCGGAGAGCAGGG
GCAGCAGGCGCTGCTGGCGTGGTTTAATGAAGGCGATACCCGTGCCTATAAAATCCGCTTCCCGAACGGC
ACGGTCGATGTGTTCCGTGGCTGGGTCAGCAGTATCGGTAAGGCGGTGACGGCGAAGGAAGTGATCACCC
GCACGGTGAAAGTCACCAATGTGGGACGTCCGTCGATGGCAGAAGATCGCAGCACGGTAACAGCGGCAAC
CGGCATGACCGTGACGCCTGCCAGCACCTCGGTGGTGAAAGGGCAGAGCACCACGCTGACCGTGGCCTTC
CAGCCGGAGGGCGTAACCGACAAGAGCTTTCGTGCGGTGTCTGCGGATAAAACAAAAGCCACCGTGTCGG
TCAGTGGTATGACCATCACCGTGAACGGCGTTGCTGCAGGCAAGGTCAACATTCCGGTTGTATCCGGTAA
TGGTGAGTTTGCTGCGGTTGCAGAAATTACCGTCACCGCCAGTTAATCCGGAGAGTCAGCGATGTTCCTG
AAAACCGAATCATTTGAACATAACGGTGTGACCGTCACGCTTTCTGAACTGTCAGCCCTGCAGCGCATTG
AGCATCTCGCCCTGATGAAACGGCAGGCAGAACAGGCGGAGTCAGACAGCAACCGGAAGTTTACTGTGGA
AGACGCCATCAGAACCGGCGCGTTTCTGGTGGCGATGTCCCTGTGGCATAACCATCCGCAGAAGACGCAG
ATGCCGTCCATGAATGAAGCCGTTAAACAGATTGAGCAGGAAGTGCTTACCACCTGGCCCACGGAGGCAA
TTTCTCATGCTGAAAACGTGGTGTACCGGCTGTCTGGTATGTATGAGTTTGTGGTGAATAATGCCCCTGA
ACAGACAGAGGACGCCGGGCCCGCAGAGCCTGTTTCTGCGGGAAAGTGTTCGACGGTGAGCTGAGTTTTG
CCCTGAAACTGGCGCGTGAGATGGGGCGACCCGACTGGCGTGCCATGCTTGCCGGGATGTCATCCACGGA
GTATGCCGACTGGCACCGCTTTTACAGTACCCATTATTTTCATGATGTTCTGCTGGATATGCACTTTTCC
GGGCTGACGTACACCGTGCTCAGCCTGTTTTTCAGCGATCCGGATATGCATCCGCTGGATTTCAGTCTGC
TGAACCGGCGCGAGGCTGACGAAGAGCCTGAAGATGATGTGCTGATGCAGAAAGCGGCAGGGCTTGCCGG
AGGTGTCCGCTTTGGCCCGGACGGGAATGAAGTTATCCCCGCTTCCCCGGATGTGGCGGACATGACGGAG
GATGACGTAATGCTGATGACAGTATCAGAAGGGATCGCAGGAGGAGTCCGGTATGGCTGAACCGGTAGGC
GATCTGGTCGTTGATTTGAGTCTGGATGCGGCCAGATTTGACGAGCAGATGGCCAGAGTCAGGCGTCATT
TTTCTGGTACGGAAAGTGATGCGAAAAAAACAGCGGCAGTCGTTGAACAGTCGCTGAGCCGACAGGCGCT
GGCTGCACAGAAAGCGGGGATTTCCGTCGGGCAGTATAAAGCCGCCATGCGTATGCTGCCTGCACAGTTC
ACCGACGTGGCCACGCAGCTTGCAGGCGGGCAAAGTCCGTGGCTGATCCTGCTGCAACAGGGGGGGCAGG
TGAAGGACTCCTTCGGCGGGATGATCCCCATGTTCAGGGGGCTTGCCGGTGCGATCACCCTGCCGATGGT
GGGGGCCACCTCGCTGGCGGTGGCGACCGGTGCGCTGGCGTATGCCTGGTATCAGGGCAACTCAACCCTG
TCCGATTTCAACAAAACGCTGGTCCTTTCCGGCAATCAGGCGGGACTGACGGCAGATCGTATGCTGGTCC
TGTCCAGAGCCGGGCAGGCGGCAGGGCTGACGTTTAACCAGACCAGCGAGTCACTCAGCGCACTGGTTAA
GGCGGGGGTAAGCGGTGAGGCTCAGATTGCGTCCATCAGCCAGAGTGTGGCGCGTTTCTCCTCTGCATCC
GGCGTGGAGGTGGACAAGGTCGCTGAAGCCTTCGGGAAGCTGACCACAGACCCGACGTCGGGGCTGACGG
CGATGGCTCGCCAGTTCCATAACGTGTCGGCGGAGCAGATTGCGTATGTTGCTCAGTTGCAGCGTTCCGG
CGATGAAGCCGGGGCATTGCAGGCGGCGAACGAGGCCGCAACGAAAGGGTTTGATGACCAGACGGATCTA
CCACGGAGAAAGTCTATCTCTCACAAATTCCGGGACTGGTAAACATGGCGCTGTACGTTTCGCCGATTGT
TTCCGGTGAGGTTATCCGTTCCCGTGGCGGCTCCACCTCTGAATTTACGCCGGGATATGTCAAGCCGAAG
CATGAAGTGAATCCGCAGATGACCCTGCGTCGCCTGCCGGATGAAGATCCGCAGAATCTGGCGGACCCGG
CTTACCGCCGCCGTCGCATCATCATGCAGAACATGCGTGACGAAGAGCTGGCCATTGCTCAGGTCGAAGA
GATGCAGGCAGTTTCTGCCGTGCTTAAGGGCAAATACACCATGACCGGTGAAGCCTTCGATCCGGTTGAG
GTGGATATGGGCCGCAGTGAGGAGAATAACATCACGCAGTCCGGCGGCACGGAGTGGAGCAAGCGTGACA
AGTCCACGTATGACCCGACCGACGATATCGAAGCCTACGCGCTGAACGCCAGCGGTGTGGTGAATATCAT
CGTGTTCGATCCGAAAGGCTGGGCGCTGTTCCGTTCCTTCAAAGCCGTCAAGGAGAAGCTGGATACCCGT
CGTGGCTCTAATTCCGAGCTGGAGACAGCGGTGAAAGACCTGGGCAAAGCGGTGTCCTATAAGGGGATGT
ATGGCGATGTGGCCATCGTCGTGTATTCCGGACAGTACGTGGAAAACGGCGTCAAAAAGAACTTCCTGCC
GGACAACACGATGGTGCTGGGGAACACTCAGGCACGCGGTCTGCGCACCTATGGCTGCATTCAGGATGCG
GACGCACAGCGCGAAGGCATTAACGCCTCTGCCCGTTACCCGAAAAACTGGGTGACCACCGGCGATCCGG
CGCGTGAGTTCACCATGATTCAGTCAGCACCGCTGATGCTGCTGGCTGACCCTGATGAGTTCGTGTCCGT
ACAACTGGCGTAATCATGGCCCTTCGGGGCCATTGTTTCTCTGTGGAGGAGTCCATGACGAAAGATGAAC
TGATTGCCCGTCTCCGCTCGCTGGGTGAACAACTGAACCGTGATGTCAGCCTGACGGGGACGAAAGAAGA
ACTGGCGCTCCGTGTGGCAGAGCTGAAAGAGGAGCTTGATGACACGGATGAAACTGCCGGTCAGGACACC
CCTCTCAGCCGGGAAAATGTGCTGACCGGACATGAAAATGAGGTGGGATCAGCGCAGCCGGATACCGTGA
TTCTGGATACGTCTGAACTGGTCACGGTCGTGGCACTGGTGAAGCTGCATACTGATGCACTTCACGCCAC
GCGGGATGAACCTGTGGCATTTGTGCTGCCGGGAACGGCGTTTCGTGTCTCTGCCGGTGTGGCAGCCGAA
ATGACAGAGCGCGGCCTGGCCAGAATGCAATAACGGGAGGCGCTGTGGCTGATTTCGATAACCTGTTCGA
TGCTGCCATTGCCCGCGCCGATGAAACGATACGCGGGTACATGGGAACGTCAGCCACCATTACATCCGGT
GAGCAGTCAGGTGCGGTGATACGTGGTGTTTTTGATGACCCTGAAAATATCAGCTATGCCGGACAGGGCG
TGCGCGTTGAAGGCTCCAGCCCGTCCCTGTTTGTCCGGACTGATGAGGTGCGGCAGCTGCGGCGTGGAGA
CACGCTGACCATCGGTGAGGAAAATTTCTGGGTAGATCGGGTTTCGCCGGATGATGGCGGAAGTTGTCAT
CTCTGGCTTGGACGGGGCGTACCGCCTGCCGTTAACCGTCGCCGCTGAAAGGGGGATGTATGGCCATAAA
AGGTCTTGAGCAGGCCGTTGAAAACCTCAGCCGTATCAGCAAAACGGCGGTGCCTGGTGCCGCCGCAATG
GCCATTAACCGCGTTGCTTCATCCGCGATATCGCAGTCGGCGTCACAGGTTGCCCGTGAGACAAAGGTAC
GCCGGAAACTGGTAAAGGAAAGGGCCAGGCTGAAAAGGGCCACGGTCAAAAATCCGCAGGCCAGAATCAA
AGTTAACCGGGGGGATTTGCCCGTAATCAAGCTGGGTAATGCGCGGGTTGTCCTTTCGCGCCGCAGGCGT
CGTAAAAAGGGGCAGCGTTCATCCCTGAAAGGTGGCGGCAGCGTGCTTGTGGTGGGTAACCGTCGTATTC
CCGGCGCGTTTATTCAGCAACTGAAAAATGGCCGGTGGCATGTCATGCAGCGTGTGGCTGGGAAAAACCG
TTACCCCATTGATGTGGTGAAAATCCCGATGGCGGTGCCGCTGACCACGGCGTTTAAACAAAATATTGAG
CGGATACGGCGTGAACGTCTTCCGAAAGAGCTGGGCTATGCGCTGCAGCATCAACTGAGGATGGTAATAA
AGCGATGAAACATACTGAACTCCGTGCAGCCGTACTGGATGCACTGGAGAAGCATGACACCGGGGCGACG
TTTTTTGATGGTCGCCCCGCTGTTTTTGATGAGGCGGATTTTCCGGCAGTTGCCGTTTATCTCACCGGCG
CTGAATACACGGGCGAAGAGCTGGACAGCGATACCTGGCAGGCGGAGCTGCATATCGAAGTTTTCCTGCC
TGCTCAGGTGCCGGATTCAGAGCTGGATGGATCC
[124 nt withheld, positions 8108-8231]
C
[141 nt withheld, positions 8233-8373]
CCTTTGACGTTGGAGTCCACGTTCTTTAATAGTGGACTCTTGTTCCAAACTGGTTTAACACTCAGAATTC
GTAATCATGGTCATAGCTGTTTCCTGTGTGAAATTGTTATCCGCTCACAATTCCACACAACATACGAGCC
GGAAGCATAAAGTGTAAAGCCTGGGGTGCCTAATGAGTGAGCTAACTCACATTAATTGCGTTGCGCTCAC
TGCCCGCTTTCCAGTCGGGAAACCTGTCGTGCCAGCTGCATTAATGAATCGGCCAACGCGCGGGGAGAGG
CGGTTTGCGTATTGGGCGCTCTTCCGCTTCCTCGCTCACTGACTCGCTGCGCTCGGTCGTTCGGCTGCGG
CGAGCGGTATCAGCTCACTCAAAGGCGGTAATACGGTTATCCACAGAATCAGGGGATAACGCAGGAAAGA
ACATGTGAGCAAAAGGCCAGCAAAAGGCCAGGAACCGTAAAAAGGCCGCGTTGCTGGCGTTTTTCCATAG
GCTCCGCCCCCCTGACGAGCATCACAAAAATCGACGCTCAAGTCAGAGGTGGCGAAACCCGACAGGACTA
TAAAGATACCAGGCGTTTCCCCCTGGAAGCTCCCTCGTGCGCTCTCCTGTTCCGACCCTGCCGCTTACCG
GATACCTGTCCGCCTTTCTCCCTTCGGGAAGCGTGGCGCTTTCTCATAGCTCACGCTGTAGGTATCTCAG
TTCGGTGTAGGTCGTTCGCTCCAAGCTGGGCTGTGTGCACGAACCCCCCGTTCAGCCCGACCGCTGCGCC
TTATCCGGTAACTATCGTCTTGAGTCCAACCCGGTAAGACACGACTTATCGCCACTGGCAGCAGCCACTG
GTAACAGGATTAGCAGAGCGAGGTATGTAGGCGGTGCTACAGAGTTCTTGAAGTGGTGGCCTAACTACGG
CTACACTAGAAGAACAGTATTTGGTATCTGCGCTCTGCTGAAGCCAGTTACCTTCGGAAAAAGAGTTGGT
AGCTCTTGATCCGGCAAACAAACCACCGCTGGTAGCGGTGGTTTTTTTGTTTGCAAGCAGCAGATTACGC
GCAGAAAAAAAGGATCTCAAGAAGATCCTTTGATCTTTTCTACGGGGTCTGACGCTCAGTGGAACGAAAA
CTCACGTTAAGGGATTTTGGTCATGAGATTATCAAAAAGGATCTTCACCTAGATCCTTTTAAATTAAAAA
TGAAGTTTTAAATCAATCTAAAGTATATATGAGTAAACTTGGTCTGACAGTTACCAATGCTTAATCAGTG
AGGCACCTATCTCAGCGATCTGTCTATTTCGTTCATCCATAGTTGCCTGACTCCCCGTCGTGTAGATAAC
TACGATACGGGAGGGCTTACCATCTGGCCCCAGTGCTGCAATGATACCGCGAGACCCACGCTCACCGGCT
CCAGATTTATCAGCAATAAACCAGCCAGCCGGAAGGGCCGAGCGCAGAAGTGGTCCTGCAACTTTATCCG
CCTCCATCCAGTCTATTAATTGTTGCCGGGAAGCTAGAGTAAGTAGTTCGCCAGTTAATAGTTTGCGCAA
CGTTGTTGCCATTGCTACAGGCATCGTGGTGTCACGCTCGTCGTTTGGTATGGCTTCATTCAGCTCCGGT
TCCCAACGATCAAGGCGAGTTACATGATCCCCCATGTTGTGCAAAAAAGCGGTTAGCTCCTTCGGTCCTC
CGATCGTTGTCAGAAGTAAGTTGGCCGCAGTGTTATCACTCATGGTTATGGCAGCACTGCATAATTCTCT
TACTGTCATGCCATCCGTAAGATGCTTTTCTGTGACTGGTGAGTACTCAACCAAGTCATTCTGAGAATAG
TGTATGCGGCGACCGAGTTGCTCTTGCCCGGCGTCAATACGGGATAATACCGCGCCACATAGCAGAACTT
TAAAAGTGCTCATCATTGGAAAACGTTCTTCGGGGCGAAAACTCTCAAGGATCTTACCGCTGTTGAGATC
CAGTTCGATGTAACCCACTCGTGCACCCAACTGATCTTCAGCATCTTTTACTTTCACCAGCGTTTCTGGG
TGAGCAAAAACAGGAAGGCAAAATGCCGCAAAAAAGGGAATAAGGGCGACACGGAAATGTTGAATACTCA
TACTCTTCCTTTTTCAATATTATTGAAGCATTTATCAGGGTTATTGTCTCATGAGCGGATACATATTTGA
ATGTATTTAGAAAAATAAACAAATAGGGGTTCCGCGCACATTTCCCCGAAAAGTGCCACCTGACGTCTAA
GAAACCATTATTATCATGACATTAACCTATAAAAATAGGCGTATCACGAGGCCCTTTCGTCTCGCGCGTT
TCGGTGATGACGGTGAAAACCTCTGACACATGCAGCTCCCGGAGACGGTCACAGCTTGTCTGTAAGCGGA
TGCCGGGAGCAGACAAGCCCGTCAGGGCGCGTCAGCGGGTGTTGGCGGGTGTCGGGGCTGGCTTAA
Features (pLannotate 1.2.2; 23 found; start..end, strand, type, name):
     44..424     +  rep_origin     M13 ori (sequence partly withheld): M13 bacteriophage origin of replication; arrow indicates direction of (+) strand synthesis
    725..1393    +  CDS            I: TIPI_LAMBD - Protein inferred from homology: Swiss-Prot protein existence level 3. Plays a role in distal tail tip complex assembly. The tail tip complex is assembled successively with three tail tip proteins J, one tail tip protein I, one tail tip protein L and one tail tip protein K. The tail tip complex interacts with tail measure protein to initiate tail tube assembly. The formation of the tail tip complex is completed by the addition of tail tip protein M, which is followed by tail tube polymerization. May be excluded form tail tip during maturation and would be absent from virions. From
   1457..2992    +  CDS            J (fragment): TIPJ_LAMBD - Experimental evidence at protein level: Swiss-Prot protein existence level 1. Attaches the virion to the host receptor LamB, inducing viral DNA ejection. During tail assembly, initiates distal tail tip assembly by interacting with gpI, gpL and gpK. During virus entry to host cell, binds strongly to host LamB in an irreversible attachment. The binding induces structural changes in the tail leading to viral DNA injection through LamB trimeric pore. From Escherichia phage lambda (Bacteriophage lambda).
   2997..3098    +  CDS            U (fragment): TTTP_LAMBD - Experimental evidence at protein level: Swiss-Prot protein existence level 1. Plays an essential role in tail assembly by capping the rapidly polymerizing tail once it has reached its requisite length and serving as the interaction surface for the completion protein. From Escherichia phage lambda (Bacteriophage lambda).
   3109..3846    +  CDS            V: TUBE_LAMBD - Experimental evidence at protein level: Swiss-Prot protein existence level 1. Forms the phage's tail tube composed of 32 hexameric disks. When it encounters the appropriate initiation complex gpM and gpL, it assembles in hexameric rings that stack on top of each others. Multimerization ceases when the correct tail length is achieved through a mechanism dependent on tail terminator protein. From Escherichia phage lambda (Bacteriophage lambda).
   3865..4284    +  CDS            G: G_LAMBD - Experimental evidence at protein level: Swiss-Prot protein existence level 1. Promotes tail assembly by creating a scaffold for the tail tube proteins. Tail assembly proteins G and GT probably wrap the linear tape measure protein to create a tail assembly scaffold. This allows the polymerization of the tail tube protein, during which G and GT are released, therefore they are absent in the mature virion. The tail assembly protein GT is produced by a rare -1 ribosomal frameshift. The ratio of translated G/GT is about 20, and this ratio is important for proper tail assembly. From Escher
   4263..4646    +  CDS            T (fragment): GT_LAMBD - Experimental evidence at protein level: Swiss-Prot protein existence level 1. Promotes tail assembly by creating a scaffold for the tail tube proteins. Tail assembly proteins G and GT probably wrap the linear tape measure protein to create a tail assembly scaffold. This allows the polymerization of the tail tube protein, during which G and GT are released, therefore they are absent in the mature virion. The tail assembly protein GT is produced by a rare -1 ribosomal frameshift. The ratio of translated G/GT is about 20, and this ratio is important for proper tail assembly. From Esche
   4696..5547    +  CDS            H (fragment): TMP_LAMBD - Experimental evidence at protein level: Swiss-Prot protein existence level 1. Serves as a ruler that controls the length of tail by stopping the tail tube polymerization and is probably released from the tail shaft during infection to facilitate DNA translocation into the host cell (PubMed:2150582). Assembles into a multimeric linear form possibly stabilized by the covering tail assembly proteins G and GT (PubMed:23911548). Its C-terminus fixes the tail tip complex (J, I, L, K), thereby forming the tail assembly initiator complex (PubMed:23911548). Tail tube proteins polymerize aro
   5553..6473    +  CDS            E (fragment): CAPSD_LAMBD - Experimental evidence at protein level: Swiss-Prot protein existence level 1. Assembles to form an icosahedral capsid with a T=7 symmetry. The icosahedral capsid is about 60 nm in diameter and composed of 415 major capsid proteins. The assembly is primed by the interaction between capsid assembly protease and portal dodecamer, and major capsid proteins assemble cooperatively to form the procapsid with the help of capsid scaffolding protein. Major capsid protein forms hexons and pentons of the icosahedron. Viral genomic DNA is packaged into the procapsid through the portal vertex
   6518..6913    +  CDS            Fi: FI_LAMBD - Experimental evidence at protein level: Swiss-Prot protein existence level 1. Stimulates the interaction of procapsid with the terminase- DNA complex, thereby increasing the overall rate of DNA packaging. Before packaging, it likely coats the surface of the procapsid through binding mediated by c-terminal domain. FI presumably dissociates from the capsid once it inflates upon DNA packaging, and is not present in the mature virion. From Escherichia phage lambda (Bacteriophage lambda).
   6931..7278    +  CDS            FII: FII_LAMBD - Experimental evidence at protein level: Swiss-Prot protein existence level 1. Plays a role in virion assembly by joining the head and the tail at the last step of morphogenesis. Six FII proteins probably bind protein W that closes the DNA-filled capsid, as well as the U tail terminator protein of the pre-assembled tail. From Escherichia phage lambda (Bacteriophage lambda).
   7293..7868    +  CDS            Z: COMPL_LAMBD - Protein inferred from homology: Swiss-Prot protein existence level 3. Stabilizes the tail structure and acts as a connector between the end of tail and the portal vertex of the capsid. From Escherichia phage lambda (Bacteriophage lambda).
   7868..8101    +  CDS            U (fragment): TTTP_LAMBD - Experimental evidence at protein level: Swiss-Prot protein existence level 1. Plays an essential role in tail assembly by capping the rapidly polymerizing tail once it has reached its requisite length and serving as the interaction surface for the completion protein. From Escherichia phage lambda (Bacteriophage lambda).
   8108..8426    +  rep_origin     f1 ori (fragment) (sequence partly withheld): f1 bacteriophage origin of replication; arrow indicates direction of (+) strand synthesis
   8475..8497    -  protein_bind   lac operator (fragment): The lac repressor binds to the lac operator to inhibit transcription in E. coli. This inhibition can be relieved by adding lactose or isopropyl-β-D-thiogalactopyranoside (IPTG). lac repressor encoded by lacI
   8501..8531    -  promoter       lac promoter: promoter for the E. coli lac operon
   8546..8567    -  protein_bind   CAP binding site: CAP binding activates transcription in the presence of cAMP. E. coli catabolite activator protein
   8580..8672    -  CDS            lacI (fragment): lac repressor; lacI; The lac repressor binds to the lac operator to inhibit transcription in E. coli. This inhibition can be relieved by adding lactose or isopropyl-β-D-thiogalactopyranoside (IPTG).
   8855..9443    -  rep_origin     ori: high-copy-number ColE1/pMB1/pBR322/pUC origin of replication
   9614..10474   -  CDS            AmpR: β-lactamase; bla; confers resistance to ampicillin, carbenicillin, and related antibiotics
  10475..10579   -  promoter       AmpR promoter: bla
  10674..10709   +  CDS            rop (fragment): Rop protein, which maintains plasmids at low copy number; rop
  10811..43      +  misc_feature   bom (fragment) (across the origin): basis of mobility region from pBR322
