[The description below was written by a language model from this plasmid's Addgene catalogue record and pLannotate feature annotations shown in this document.]
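Description:
pScaf-8064.3 is a 10.8 kb bacterial phagemid built on the pScaf backbone and designed to produce a custom single-stranded DNA scaffold of 8064 bases for DNA origami (third version of that length). It is maintained in E. coli as a double-stranded, high-copy plasmid through a ColE1/pUC-type origin and is selected with ampicillin via the β-lactamase gene and its native promoter. Remnants of a pUC-style cloning vector also appear in the annotation: a lac promoter with operator and CAP site, and small fragments of lacI, rop and the pBR322 bom region. None of these is described as having a functional role here.

The defining feature is the pair of filamentous phage origin elements flanking the insert: a full M13 origin upstream and a partial f1 origin fragment downstream, both in the same orientation. This arrangement is consistent with rolling-circle (+) strand synthesis initiating at the complete origin and ending at the truncated one. That would explain why the exported and packaged single strand (8064 bases) is shorter than the whole plasmid and omits the plasmid origin and resistance region, although the record does not spell out the mechanism. Single-strand production requires an F-pilus-bearing host; the record does not say how the phage functions are supplied.

The 7.7 kb insert, named pScaf-GHI, sits between retained KpnI and BamHI sites. It is annotated as a patchwork of bacteriophage lambda structural gene segments, including complete or partial I, J, U, V, G, T, H, E, FI, FII and Z. The record names no promoter for them, and many are fragments, so they most likely serve as sequence filler that sets scaffold length and composition rather than as expressed genes.
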