Addgene plasmid #111409: pScaf-8064.3
Purpose: pScaf phagemid with insert for generating DNA origami scaffold 8064 bases in length (v3)
Depositing lab: Shawn Douglas. Depositing organization: University of California, San Francisco (UCSF). Publication: Construction of a novel phagemid to produce custom DNA origami scaffolds. Nafisi PM, Aksel T, Douglas SM. Synth Biol (Oxf). 2018 Jan;3(1). doi: 10.1093/synbio/ysy015. Epub 2018 Aug 9. PubMed 30984875.
Backbone
  Vector backbone: pScaf
  Backbone size w/o insert (bp): 3154
  Total vector size (bp): 10819
  Modifications to backbone: Sequence inserted between KpnI/BamHI restriction sites
  Vector type: Bacterial Expression
Growth in bacteria
  Bacterial resistance: Ampicillin, 100 μg/mL
  Growth temperature: 37°C
  Growth strain: DH5alpha
  Growth instructions: 37°C for plasmid growth, 30°C for phagemid ssDNA preparation (if transformed into HFR/F+/F' strain)
  Copy number: High Copy
Gene/Insert
  Gene/Insert name: pScaf-GHI
  Insert size (bp): 7683
  Cloning method: Restriction Enzyme; 5′ cloning site KpnI (not destroyed); 3′ cloning site BamHI (not destroyed)
  Sequencing primers: 5′ TAAGGGATTTTGCCGATTTC; 3′ CACAGGAAACAGCTATGACCATGATT
Terms and licenses: Academic/Nonprofit Terms; Industry Terms: Not Available to Industry
Depositor comments: Preprint available at https://www.biorxiv.org/content/early/2018/04/27/309682
How to cite: pScaf-8064.3 was a gift from Shawn Douglas (Addgene plasmid # 111409 ; http://n2t.net/addgene:111409 ; RRID:Addgene_111409)
